>Addgene plasmid #37674 | pGEN-mSmoA1 | addgene partial sequence | sequence record 50553 | CMV-F 5'-CGCAAATGGGCGGTAGGCGTG-3'
CTGGTTTAGTGAACCGTCAGATCCGCTACAAGCTTACCATGGCCGCTGGCCGCCCCGTGCGTGGGCCCGA
GCTGGCGCCCCGGAGGCTGCTGCAGTTGCTGCTGCTGGTACTGCTGGGGGGCCCGGGCCGGGGGGCGGCC
TTGAGCGGGAACGTGACCGGGCCTGGGCCTCACAGCGCCAGCGGGAGCTCGAGGAGGAACGTGCCGGTGA
CCAGCCCTCCGCCGCCGCTGCTGAGCCACTGCGGCCGGGCCGCCCACTGCGAGCCTTTGCGCTACAACGT
GTGCCTGGGCTCGGCGCTGCCCTACGGAGCCACCACCACGCTGCTGGCTGGGGACTCGGACTCGCAGGAG
GAAGCGCACGGCAAGCTCGTGCTCTGGTCCGGCCTCCGGAATGCCCCCCGCTGCTGGGCAGTGATCCAGC
CCCTGCTGTGTGCTGTCTACATGCCCAAGTGTGAGAATGACCGAGTGGAGTTGCCCAGCCGTACCCTCTG
CCAGGCCACCCGAGGCCCCTGTGCCATTGTGGAGCGGGAGCGAGGGTGGCCTGACTTTCTGCGTTGCACA
CCGGACCACTTCCCTGAAGGCTGCCCAAACGAGGTACAAAACATCAAGTTCAACAGCTCAGGCCAATGTG
AAGCACCCTTGGTGCGAACAGACAACCCCAAGAGCTGGTATGAGGACGTGGAGGGCTGTGGGATTCAGTG
TCAGAACCCGCTGTTCACCGAGGCCGAGCACCAGGACATGCACAGCTACATCGCAGCCTTCGGGGCGGTC
ACTGGTCTCTGCACGCTCTTCACACTGGCCACCTTTGTGGCTGACTGGCGGAATTCCAATCGCTACCCTG
CGGT
