>Addgene plasmid #37674 | pGEN-mSmoA1 | addgene partial sequence | sequence record 51177 | mSmo-Fwd 5'-ccttcagctgccacttctatg-3'
AGCGTAGCTTCCGGGACTATGTGCTATGCCAAGCCAACGTGACCATCGGGCTGCCTACCAAGAAGCCCAT
TCCTGACTGTGAGATCAAGAATCGGCCCAGCCTCCTGGTGGAGAAGATCAATCTATTTGCCATGTTTGGC
ACTGGCATTGCCATGAGCACCCTCGTGTGGACCAAGGCCACCCTGCTCATCTGGAGGCGCACCTGGTGCA
GGTTGACTGGGCACAGTGATGATGAGCCCAAGAGAATCAAGAAGAGCAAGATGATCGCCAAGGCCTTCTC
TAAGCGGCGTGAGCTGCTGCAGAACCCGGGCCAGGAGCTCTCCTTCAGCATGCACACTGTCTCCCATGAT
GGACCTGTTGCGGGTTTGGCTTTTGACCTCAATGAACCCTCAGCTGACGTCTCCTCTGCCTGGGCTCAGC
ATGTCACCAAGATGGTGGCTCGGAGAGGAGCCATATTGCCCCAGGATGTGTCCGTTACCCCTGTGGCAAC
TCCAGTGCCACCAGAAGAACAAGCCAACATGTGGCTGGTTGAGGCAGAGATCTCCCCAGAGTTAGAGAAG
CGTTTGGGCCGGAAGAAAAAGCGGAGGAAGAGGAAGAAGGAGGTGTGCCCCTTGGGGCCAGCCCCTGAGC
TTCACCACTCTGCCCCTGTTCCTGCCACCAGTGCAGTTCCTCGGCTGCCTCAGCTGCCTCGGCAGAAGTG
CCTGGTAGCTGCAAACGCCTGGGGAACAGGGGA
