[The description below was written by a language model from this plasmid's Addgene catalogue record.]
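Description:
pGEN-mSmoA1 is a mammalian expression plasmid carrying mouse Smoothened (Smo) with the W539L substitution, the "SmoA1" allele. The backbone, listed as pEG, is derived from pEGFP-C1 by removal of the EGFP coding sequence, so the Smo protein is expressed without the fluorescent fusion partner; the record lists no epitope tag or reporter. The plasmid is maintained in E. coli at high copy number under kanamycin selection, and the same backbone provides neomycin resistance so that transfected mammalian cells can be selected with G418. No feature table was supplied, so the origin of replication and other backbone elements are not itemised, and the restriction sites used to insert the gene are recorded as unknown.

Expression of the insert is driven by the CMV promoter, a strong constitutive promoter in most mammalian cell lines. The listed 3′ sequencing primer implies an SV40 polyadenylation signal downstream of the insert. Smoothened is the seven-pass transmembrane signal transducer of the Hedgehog pathway, and W539L is an oncogenic, activating mutation that renders it constitutively active, independent of ligand and of normal repression by Patched. The associated publication examined how oncogenic mutations in Smoothened and Patched respond to the inhibitor cyclopamine, so the construct is suited to transfection experiments that switch on Hedgehog pathway signalling in cultured cells and to testing pathway antagonists against an activated Smo. Repository sequencing also found a D54N difference relative to the NCBI reference protein, which users should bear in mind when interpreting results.
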