Addgene plasmid #37674: pGEN-mSmoA1
Depositing lab: Philip Beachy. Depositing organization: Johns Hopkins University and School of Medicine. Publication: Effects of oncogenic mutations in Smoothened and Patched can be reversed by cyclopamine. Taipale J, Chen JK, Cooper MK, Wang B, Mann RK, Milenkovic L, Scott MP, Beachy PA. Nature. 2000 Aug 31;406(6799):1005-9. 10.1038/35023008 PubMed 10984056.
Backbone
  Vector backbone: pEG
  Modifications to backbone: EGFP removed from pEGFP-C1
  Vector type: Mammalian Expression
  Selectable markers: Neomycin (select with G418)
Growth in bacteria
  Bacterial resistance: Kanamycin, 50 μg/mL
  Growth temperature: 37°C
  Growth strain: DH5alpha
  Copy number: High Copy
Gene/Insert
  Gene/Insert name: Smo
  Species: M. musculus (mouse)
  Mutation: W539L
  Entrez Gene: Smo (a.k.a. E130215L21Rik, Smoh, bnb, smoothened)
  Promoter: CMV
  Cloning method: Restriction Enzyme; 5′ cloning site unknown (unknown if destroyed); 3′ cloning site unknown (unknown if destroyed)
  Sequencing primers: 5′ CMV-Fwd; 3′ SV40pA-R
Terms and licenses: Academic/Nonprofit Terms; Industry Terms: Not Available to Industry
Depositor comments: Addgene NGS results identified a D54N variant compared to the NCBI reference [EDL13766.1].
How to cite: pGEN-mSmoA1 was a gift from Philip Beachy (Addgene plasmid # 37674 ; http://n2t.net/addgene:37674 ; RRID:Addgene_37674)
