LOCUS       Exported 7146 bp ds-DNA circular SYN 12-MAY-2021
DEFINITION  synthetic circular DNA
ACCESSION   .
VERSION     .
KEYWORDS    pGEN-mSmoA1
SOURCE      synthetic DNA construct
  ORGANISM  synthetic DNA construct
REFERENCE   1 (bases 1 to 7146)
  AUTHORS   Taipale J, Chen JK, Cooper MK, Wang B, Mann RK, Milenkovic L, Scott
            MP, Beachy PA
  TITLE     Effects of oncogenic mutations in Smoothened and Patched can be
            reversed by cyclopamine.
  JOURNAL   Nature. 2000 Aug 31;406(6799):1005-9.
  PUBMED    10984056
REFERENCE   2 (bases 1 to 7146)
  AUTHORS   .
  TITLE     Direct Submission
  JOURNAL   Exported May 12, 2021 from SnapGene Server 1.1.58
            http://www.snapgene.com
FEATURES             Location/Qualifiers
     source          1..7146
                     /organism="synthetic DNA construct"
                     /mol_type="other DNA"
     enhancer        1..304
                     /label=CMV enhancer
                     /note="human cytomegalovirus immediate early enhancer"
     promoter        305..508
                     /label=CMV promoter
                     /note="human cytomegalovirus (CMV) immediate early
                     promoter"
     primer_bind     459..479
                     /label=CMV-F
                     /note="Human CMV immediate early promoter, forward primer"
     regulatory      2948..2957
                     /regulatory_class="other"
                     /note="vertebrate consensus sequence for strong initiation
                     of translation (Kozak, 1987)"
     CDS             2954..3670
                     /codon_start=1
                     /product="enhanced CFP"
                     /label=ECFP
                     /note="mammalian codon-optimized"
                     /translation="MVSKGEELFTGVVPILVELDGDVNGHKFSVSGEGEGDATYGKLTL
                     KFICTTGKLPVPWPTLVTTLTWGVQCFSRYPDHMKQHDFFKSAMPEGYVQERTIFFKDD
                     GNYKTRAEVKFEGDTLVNRIELKGIDFKEDGNILGHKLEYNYISHNVYITADKQKNGIK
                     ANFKIRHNIEDGSVQLADHYQQNTPIGDGPVLLPDNHYLSTQSALSKDPNEKRDHMVLL
                     EFVTAAGITLGMDELYK"
     primer_bind     complement(2999..3020)
                     /label=EGFP-N
                     /note="EGFP, reverse primer"
     primer_bind     complement(3260..3279)
                     /label=EXFP-R
                     /note="For distinguishing EGFP variants, reverse primer"
     primer_bind     3607..3628
                     /label=EGFP-C
                     /note="EGFP, forward primer"
     polyA_signal    3874..3995
                     /label=SV40 poly(A) signal
                     /note="SV40 polyadenylation signal"
     primer_bind     complement(3911..3930)
                     /label=SV40pA-R
                     /note="SV40 polyA, reverse primer"
     primer_bind     3965..3984
                     /label=EBV-rev
                     /note="SV40 polyA terminator, reverse primer"
     rep_origin      complement(4002..4457)
                     /direction=LEFT
                     /label=f1 ori
                     /note="f1 bacteriophage origin of replication; arrow
                     indicates direction of (+) strand synthesis"
     primer_bind     complement(4139..4160)
                     /label=F1ori-F
                     /note="F1 origin, forward primer"
     primer_bind     4351..4370
                     /label=F1ori-R
                     /note="F1 origin, reverse primer"
     promoter        4484..4588
                     /gene="bla"
                     /label=AmpR promoter
     promoter        4590..4947
                     /label=SV40 promoter
                     /note="SV40 enhancer and early promoter"
     primer_bind     complement(4613..4633)
                     /label=pBABE 3'
                     /note="SV40 enhancer, reverse primer for pBABE vectors"
     rep_origin      4798..4933
                     /label=SV40 ori
                     /note="SV40 origin of replication"
     primer_bind     4860..4879
                     /label=SV40pro-F
                     /note="SV40 promoter/origin, forward primer"
     CDS             4982..5776
                     /codon_start=1
                     /gene="aph(3')-II (or nptII)"
                     /product="aminoglycoside phosphotransferase from Tn5"
                     /label=NeoR/KanR
                     /note="confers resistance to neomycin, kanamycin, and G418
                     (Geneticin(R))"
                     /translation="MIEQDGLHAGSPAAWVERLFGYDWAQQTIGCSDAAVFRLSAQGRP
                     VLFVKTDLSGALNELQDEAARLSWLATTGVPCAAVLDVVTEAGRDWLLLGEVPGQDLLS
                     SHLAPAEKVSIMADAMRRLHTLDPATCPFDHQAKHRIERARTRMEAGLVDQDDLDEEHQ
                     GLAPAELFARLKASMPDGEDLVVTHGDACLPNIMVENGRFSGFIDCGRLGVADRYQDIA
                     LATRDIAEELGGEWADRFLVLYGIAAPDSQRIAFYRLLDEFF"
     primer_bind     complement(5036..5055)
                     /label=Neo-R
                     /note="Neomycin resistance gene, reverse primer"
     primer_bind     5646..5665
                     /label=Neo-F
                     /note="Neomycin resistance gene, forward primer"
     primer_bind     complement(5964..5983)
                     /label=TK-pA-R
                     /note="Thymidine kinase polyA, reverse primer"
     polyA_signal    6008..6055
                     /label=HSV TK poly(A) signal
                     /note="herpes simplex virus thymidine kinase
                     polyadenylation signal (Cole and Stacy, 1985)"
     rep_origin      6384..6972
                     /direction=RIGHT
                     /label=ori
                     /note="high-copy-number ColE1/pMB1/pBR322/pUC origin of
                     replication"
     primer_bind     6873..6892
                     /label=pBR322ori-F
                     /note="pBR322 origin, forward primer"
ORIGIN
        1 cgttacataa cttacggtaa atggcccgcc tggctgaccg cccaacgacc cccgcccatt
       61 gacgtcaata atgacgtatg ttcccatagt aacgccaata gggactttcc attgacgtca
      121 atgggtggag tatttacggt aaactgccca cttggcagta catcaagtgt atcatatgcc
      181 aagtacgccc cctattgacg tcaatgacgg taaatggccc gcctggcatt atgcccagta
      241 catgacctta tgggactttc ctacttggca gtacatctac gtattagtca tcgctattac
      301 catggtgatg cggttttggc agtacatcaa tgggcgtgga tagcggtttg actcacgggg
      361 atttccaagt ctccacccca ttgacgtcaa tgggagtttg ttttggcacc aaaatcaacg
      421 ggactttcca aaatgtcgta acaactccgc cccattgacg caaatgggcg gtaggcgtgt
      481 acggtgggag gtctatataa gcagagctgg tttagtgaac cgtcagatcc gctacaagct
      541 taccatggcc gctggccgcc ccgtgcgtgg gcccgagctg gcgccccgga ggctgctgca
      601 gttgctgctg ctggtactgc tggggggccc gggccggggg gcggccttga gcgggaacgt
      661 gaccgggcct gggcctcaca gcgccagcgg gagctcgagg aggaacgtgc cggtgaccag
      721 ccctccgccg ccgctgctga gccactgcgg ccgggccgcc cactgcgagc ctttgcgcta
      781 caacgtgtgc ctgggctcgg cgctgcccta cggagccacc accacgctgc tggctgggga
      841 ctcggactcg caggaggaag cgcacggcaa gctcgtgctc tggtccggcc tccggaatgc
      901 cccccgctgc tgggcagtga tccagcccct gctgtgtgct gtctacatgc ccaagtgtga
      961 gaatgaccga gtggagttgc ccagccgtac cctctgccag gccacccgag gcccctgtgc
     1021 cattgtggag cgggagcgag ggtggcctga ctttctgcgt tgcacaccgg accacttccc
     1081 tgaaggctgc ccaaacgagg tacaaaacat caagttcaac agctcaggcc aatgtgaagc
     1141 acccttggtg cgaacagaca accccaagag ctggtatgag gacgtggagg gctgtgggat
     1201 tcagtgtcag aacccgctgt tcaccgaggc cgagcaccag gacatgcaca gctacatcgc
     1261 agccttcggg gcggtcactg gtctctgcac gctcttcaca ctggccacct ttgtggctga
     1321 ctggcggaat tccaatcgct accctgcggt tattctcttc tatgtcaatg cgtgtttctt
     1381 cgtgggcagc attggctggc tggcccagtt catggatggt gcccgccgag agattgtttg
     1441 ccgagcagat ggcaccatga gatttgggga gcccacctcc agtgagaccc tgtcctgtgt
     1501 catcatcttt gtcattgtgt actatgcctt gatggctgga gtagtctggt tcgtggtcct
     1561 cacctatgcc tggcacacct ccttcaaagc cctgggcacc acctaccagc ctctctcggg
     1621 caagacatcc tatttccacc tgctcacgtg gtcactcccc tttgtcctca cggtggcaat
     1681 cctggctgtg gctcaggtag atggagactc cgtgagtggc atctgttttg taggctacaa
     1741 gaactatcgg taccgtgctg gctttgtcct ggccccaatt ggcctggtgc ttattgtggg
     1801 aggctacttc ctcatcagag gggtcatgac tctgttctcc atcaagagca accaccctgg
     1861 gctcttaagt gagaaggcag ccagcaagat caacgagacc atgctgcgcc tgggcatttt
     1921 tggcttcctg gcctttggct ttgtgctcat caccttcagc tgccacttct atgacttctt
     1981 caaccaggct gagtgggagc gtagcttccg ggactatgtg ctatgccaag ccaacgtgac
     2041 catcgggctg cctaccaaga agcccattcc tgactgtgag atcaagaatc ggcccagcct
     2101 cctggtggag aagatcaatc tatttgccat gtttggcact ggcattgcca tgagcaccct
     2161 cgtgtggacc aaggccaccc tgctcatctg gaggcgcacc tggtgcaggt tgactgggca
     2221 cagtgatgat gagcccaaga gaatcaagaa gagcaagatg atcgccaagg ccttctctaa
     2281 gcggcgtgag ctgctgcaga acccgggcca ggagctctcc ttcagcatgc acactgtctc
     2341 ccatgatgga cctgttgcgg gtttggcttt tgacctcaat gaaccctcag ctgacgtctc
     2401 ctctgcctgg gctcagcatg tcaccaagat ggtggctcgg agaggagcca tattgcccca
     2461 ggatgtgtcc gttacccctg tggcaactcc agtgccacca gaagaacaag ccaacatgtg
     2521 gctggttgag gcagagatct ccccagagtt agagaagcgt ttgggccgga agaaaaagcg
     2581 gaggaagagg aagaaggagg tgtgcccctt ggggccagcc cctgagcttc accactctgc
     2641 ccctgttcct gccaccagtg cagttcctcg gctgcctcag ctgcctcggc agaagtgcct
     2701 ggtagctgca aacgcctggg gaacagggga gtcctgccga cagggagcct ggactctagt
     2761 ctccaacccc ttctgcccag agcctagtcc ccatcaagat ccatttctcc ctggtgcctc
     2821 agccccccgg gtctgggctc agggccgcct ccaggggctg ggatccattc attcccgcac
     2881 taacctaatg gaggctgaga tcttggatgc agactcggac ttcagaaaag agctagcgct
     2941 accggtcgcc accatggtga gcaagggcga ggagctgttc accggggtgg tgcccatcct
     3001 ggtcgagctg gacggcgacg taaacggcca caagttcagc gtgtccggcg agggcgaggg
     3061 cgatgccacc tacggcaagc tgaccctgaa gttcatctgc accaccggca agctgcccgt
     3121 gccctggccc accctcgtga ccaccctgac ctggggcgtg cagtgcttca gccgctaccc
     3181 cgaccacatg aagcagcacg acttcttcaa gtccgccatg cccgaaggct acgtccagga
     3241 gcgcaccatc ttcttcaagg acgacggcaa ctacaagacc cgcgccgagg tgaagttcga
     3301 gggcgacacc ctggtgaacc gcatcgagct gaagggcatc gacttcaagg aggacggcaa
     3361 catcctgggg cacaagctgg agtacaacta catcagccac aacgtctata tcaccgccga
     3421 caagcagaag aacggcatca aggccaactt caagatccgc cacaacatcg aggacggcag
     3481 cgtgcagctc gccgaccact accagcagaa cacccccatc ggcgacggcc ccgtgctgct
     3541 gcccgacaac cactacctga gcacccagtc cgccctgagc aaagacccca acgagaagcg
     3601 cgatcacatg gtcctgctgg agttcgtgac cgccgccggg atcactctcg gcatggacga
     3661 gctgtacaag tccggactca gatctcgagc tcaagcttcg aattctgcag gaattaggtc
     3721 gtagtcgacg gtaccgcggg cccgggatcc accggatcta gataactgat cataatcagc
     3781 cataccacat ttgtagaggt tttacttgct ttaaaaaacc tcccacacct ccccctgaac
     3841 ctgaaacata aaatgaatgc aattgttgtt gttaacttgt ttattgcagc ttataatggt
     3901 tacaaataaa gcaatagcat cacaaatttc acaaataaag catttttttc actgcattct
     3961 agttgtggtt tgtccaaact catcaatgta tcttaacgcg taaattgtaa gcgttaatat
     4021 tttgttaaaa ttcgcgttaa atttttgtta aatcagctca ttttttaacc aataggccga
     4081 aatcggcaaa atcccttata aatcaaaaga atagaccgag atagggttga gtgttgttcc
     4141 agtttggaac aagagtccac tattaaagaa cgtggactcc aacgtcaaag gnnnnnnnnn
     4201 nnnnnnnnnn nnnnnnnnnn nnnnnnnnnn nnnnnnnnnn tnnnnnnnnn nnnnnnnnnn
     4261 nnnnnnnnnn nnnnnnnnnn nnnnnnnnnn nnnnnnnnnn nnnnnnnnnn nnnnnnnnnn
     4321 nnnnnnnnnn nngnnnnnnn nnnnnnnnnn nnnnnnnnnn nnnnnnnnnn nnnnnnnnnn
     4381 nnnnnnnnnn nnnnnnnnnn nnnnnnnnnn nnnnnnnnnn nnnnnnnnnn nnnnnnnnnn
     4441 nnnnnnnnnn nnnnnnncag gtggcacttt tcggggaaat gtgcgcggaa cccctatttg
     4501 tttatttttc taaatacatt caaatatgta tccgctcatg agacaataac cctgataaat
     4561 gcttcaataa tattgaaaaa ggaagagtcc tgaggcggaa agaaccagct gtggaatgtg
     4621 tgtcagttag ggtgtggaaa gtccccaggc tccccagcag gcagaagtat gcaaagcatg
     4681 catctcaatt agtcagcaac caggtgtgga aagtccccag gctccccagc aggcagaagt
     4741 atgcaaagca tgcatctcaa ttagtcagca accatagtcc cgcccctaac tccgcccatc
     4801 ccgcccctaa ctccgcccag ttccgcccat tctccgcccc atggctgact aatttttttt
     4861 atttatgcag aggccgaggc cgcctcggcc tctgagctat tccagaagta gtgaggaggc
     4921 ttttttggag gcctaggctt ttgcaaagat cgatcaagag acaggatgag gatcgtttcg
     4981 catgattgaa caagatggat tgcacgcagg ttctccggcc gcttgggtgg agaggctatt
     5041 cggctatgac tgggcacaac agacaatcgg ctgctctgat gccgccgtgt tccggctgtc
     5101 agcgcagggg cgcccggttc tttttgtcaa gaccgacctg tccggtgccc tgaatgaact
     5161 gcaagacgag gcagcgcggc tatcgtggct ggccacgacg ggcgttcctt gcgcagctgt
     5221 gctcgacgtt gtcactgaag cgggaaggga ctggctgcta ttgggcgaag tgccggggca
     5281 ggatctcctg tcatctcacc ttgctcctgc cgagaaagta tccatcatgg ctgatgcaat
     5341 gcggcggctg catacgcttg atccggctac ctgcccattc gaccaccaag cgaaacatcg
     5401 catcgagcga gcacgtactc ggatggaagc cggtcttgtc gatcaggatg atctggacga
     5461 agagcatcag gggctcgcgc cagccgaact gttcgccagg ctcaaggcga gcatgcccga
     5521 cggcgaggat ctcgtcgtga cccatggcga tgcctgcttg ccgaatatca tggtggaaaa
     5581 tggccgcttt tctggattca tcgactgtgg ccggctgggt gtggcggacc gctatcagga
     5641 catagcgttg gctacccgtg atattgctga agagcttggc ggcgaatggg ctgaccgctt
     5701 cctcgtgctt tacggtatcg ccgctcccga ttcgcagcgc atcgccttct atcgccttct
     5761 tgacgagttc ttctgagcgg gactctgggg ttcgaaatga ccgaccaagc gacgcccaac
     5821 ctgccatcac gagatttcga ttccaccgcc gccttctatg aaaggttggg cttcggaatc
     5881 gttttccggg acgccggctg gatgatcctc cagcgcgggg atctcatgct ggagttcttc
     5941 gcccacccta gggggaggct aactgaaaca cggaaggaga caataccgga aggaacccgc
     6001 gctatgacgg caataaaaag acagaataaa acgcacggtg ttgggtcgtt tgttcataaa
     6061 cgcggggttc ggtcccaggg ctggcactct gtcgataccc caccgagacc ccattggggc
     6121 caatacgccc gcgtttcttc cttttcccca ccccaccccc caagttcggg tgaaggccca
     6181 gggctcgcag ccaacgtcgg ggcggcaggc cctgccatag cctcaggtta ctcatatata
     6241 ctttagattg atttaaaact tcatttttaa tttaaaagga tctaggtgaa gatccttttt
     6301 gataatctca tgaccaaaat cccttaacgt gagttttcgt tccactgagc gtcagacccc
     6361 gtagaaaaga tcaaaggatc ttcttgagat cctttttttc tgcgcgtaat ctgctgcttg
     6421 caaacaaaaa aaccaccgct accagcggtg gtttgtttgc cggatcaaga gctaccaact
     6481 ctttttccga aggtaactgg cttcagcaga gcgcagatac caaatactgt tcttctagtg
     6541 tagccgtagt taggccacca cttcaagaac tctgtagcac cgcctacata cctcgctctg
     6601 ctaatcctgt taccagtggc tgctgccagt ggcgataagt cgtgtcttac cgggttggac
     6661 tcaagacgat agttaccgga taaggcgcag cggtcgggct gaacgggggg ttcgtgcaca
     6721 cagcccagct tggagcgaac gacctacacc gaactgagat acctacagcg tgagctatga
     6781 gaaagcgcca cgcttcccga agggagaaag gcggacaggt atccggtaag cggcagggtc
     6841 ggaacaggag agcgcacgag ggagcttcca gggggaaacg cctggtatct ttatagtcct
     6901 gtcgggtttc gccacctctg acttgagcgt cgatttttgt gatgctcgtc aggggggcgg
     6961 agcctatgga aaaacgccag caacgcggcc tttttacggt tcctggcctt ttgctggcct
     7021 tttgctcaca tgttctttcc tgcgttatcc cctgattctg tggataaccg tattaccgcc
     7081 atgcattagt tattaatagt aatcaattac ggggtcatta gttcatagcc catatatgga
     7141 gttccg
//
